Addgene plasmid #81674: pDONR223_NRAS_p.Q61L
Purpose: Gateway Donor vector containing NRAS, part of the Target Accelerator Plasmid Collection.
Depositing lab: Jesse Boehm & William Hahn & David Root. Depositing organization: Broad Institute. Publication: Systematic Functional Interrogation of Rare Cancer Variants Identifies Oncogenic Alleles. Kim E, Ilic N, Shrestha Y, Zou L, Kamburov A, Zhu C, Yang X, Lubonja R, Tran N, Nguyen C, Lawrence MS, Piccioni F, Bagul M, Doench JG, Chouinard CR, Wu X, Hogstrom L, Natoli T, Tamayo P, Horn H, Corsello SM, Lage K, Root DE, Subramanian A, Golub TR, Getz G, Boehm JS, Hahn WC. Cancer Discov. 2016 Jul;6(7):714-26. doi: 10.1158/2159-8290.CD-16-0160. Epub 2016 May 4. PubMed 27147599.
Backbone
  Vector backbone: pDONR223
  Backbone manufacturer: Invitrogen
  Backbone size w/o insert (bp): 2790
  Vector type: Gateway Entry vector
Growth in bacteria
  Bacterial resistance: Spectinomycin, 50 μg/mL
  Growth temperature: 37°C
  Growth strain: DH5alpha
  Copy number: High Copy
Gene/Insert
  Gene/Insert name: NRAS (alt name: NM_002524.4)
  Species: H. sapiens (human)
  Mutation: Q61L
  Entrez Gene: NRAS (a.k.a. ALPS4, CMNS, KRAS, N-ras, NCMS, NRAS1, NS6)
  Promoter: None
  Cloning method: Gateway Cloning
  Sequencing primers: 5′ M13pUC-fwd; 3′ M13-Rev
Terms and licenses: Academic/Nonprofit Terms; Industry Terms: Not Available to Industry
Depositor comments: Closed state: stop codon immediately follows insert
How to cite: pDONR223_NRAS_p.Q61L was a gift from Jesse Boehm & William Hahn & David Root (Addgene plasmid # 81674 ; http://n2t.net/addgene:81674 ; RRID:Addgene_81674)
