[The description below was written by a language model from this plasmid's Addgene catalogue record and pLannotate feature annotations shown in this document.]
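Description:
pDONR223_NRAS_p.Q61L is a Gateway entry clone built on the Invitrogen pDONR223 donor backbone and carrying the human NRAS open reading frame with the Q61L substitution, a change at codon 61 of this small GTPase. It belongs to the Target Accelerator Plasmid Collection, a set of wild-type and mutant cancer gene ORFs assembled for systematic functional testing of cancer-associated alleles. The sequenced plasmid is about 3.4 kb. It replicates in E. coli from a high-copy ColE1/pUC-type origin and is selected with spectinomycin through the aadA (SmR) aminoglycoside adenylyltransferase gene. Short annotated fragments of an integron Pc promoter and a gentamicin resistance gene lie just upstream of that marker and appear to be remnants of the resistance cassette's origin.

The NRAS coding sequence (roughly 570 bp) sits between two attL recombination sites in opposite orientations. The automated annotation labels both as attL3, but they serve as the flanking pair that allows LR Clonase-mediated transfer of the ORF into any compatible attR destination vector. The insert is in the "closed" configuration, with a stop codon immediately after the ORF, so it yields native-terminus protein and is not suited to C-terminal fusions in the destination vector. No promoter is recorded for the insert, so the plasmid serves as a shuttle and archival clone rather than an expression construct. The T7 promoter just outside the downstream att site faces back toward the cassette on the antisense strand relative to NRAS. The rrnB T1 and T2 terminators upstream insulate the cassette from read-through transcription, and the small lacI and lacZα fragments are backbone remnants. M13 primer sites flanking the cassette are listed for sequence verification.
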