Features (pLannotate 1.2.2; 12 found; start..end, strand, type, name):
    455..547     +  CDS            lacI (fragment): lac repressor; lacI; The lac repressor binds to the lac operator to inhibit transcription in E. coli. This inhibition can be relieved by adding lactose or isopropyl-β-D-thiogalactopyranoside (IPTG).
    602..629     -  terminator     rrnB T2 terminator: transcription terminator T2 from the E. coli rrnB gene
    761..804     +  terminator     rrnB T1 terminator: Escherichia coli rrnB; transcription terminator T1 from the E. coli rrnB gene
    851..887     -  CDS            lacZα (fragment): LacZα fragment of β-galactosidase; lacZ fragment
    904..999     +  protein_bind   attL3: mutant version of attL; recombination site for the Gateway® LR reaction LR Clonase™
   1005..1571    +  CDS            NRAS: RASN_HUMAN - Also known as HRAS1. Experimental evidence at protein level: Swiss-Prot protein existence level 1. Ras proteins bind GDP/GTP and possess intrinsic GTPase activity. From Homo sapiens (Human).
   1579..1674    -  protein_bind   attL3: mutant version of attL; recombination site for the Gateway® LR reaction LR Clonase™
   1693..1711    -  promoter       T7 promoter: promoter for bacteriophage T7 RNA polymerase
   1901..1924    +  promoter       Pc promoter (fragment): intI1 (promoter lies within the coding sequence); class 1 integron promoter
   2100..2156    +  CDS            GmR (fragment): gentamycin acetyltransferase; aacC1; confers resistance to gentamycin
   2163..2954    +  CDS            SmR: aminoglycoside adenylyltransferase (Murphy, 1985); aadA; confers resistance to spectinomycin and streptomycin
   3047..272     +  rep_origin     ori (across the origin): high-copy-number ColE1/pMB1/pBR322/pUC origin of replication
>Addgene plasmid #81674 | pDONR223_NRAS_p.Q61L | addgene full sequence | sequence record 167939 | Addgene NGS Result
GAACGGGGGGTTCGTGCACACAGCCCAGCTTGGAGCGAACGACCTACACCGAACTGAGATACCTACAGCG
TGAGCTATGAGAAAGCGCCACGCTTCCCGAAGGGAGAAAGGCGGACAGGTATCCGGTAAGCGGCAGGGTC
GGAACAGGAGAGCGCACGAGGGAGCTTCCAGGGGGAAACGCCTGGTATCTTTATAGTCCTGTCGGGTTTC
GCCACCTCTGACTTGAGCGTCGATTTTTGTGATGCTCGTCAGGGGGGCGGAGCCTATGGAAAAACGCCAG
CAACGCGGCCTTTTTACGGTTCCTGGCCTTTTGCTGGCCTTTTGCTCACATGTTCTTTCCTGCGTTATCC
CCTGATTCTGTGGATAACCGTATTACCGCCTTTGAGTGAGCTGATACCGCTCGCCGCAGCCGAACGACCG
AGCGCAGCGAGTCAGTGAGCGAGGAAGCGGAAGAGCGCCCAATACGCAAACCGCCTCTCCCCGCGCGTTG
GCCGATTCATTAATGCAGCTGGCACGACAGGTTTCCCGACTGGAAAGCGGGCAGTGAGCGCAACGCAATT
AATACGCGTACCGCTAGCCAGGAAGAGTTTGTAGAAACGCAAAAAGGCCATCCGTCAGGATGGCCTTCTG
CTTAGTTTGATGCCTGGCAGTTTATGGCGGGCGTCCTGCCCGCCACCCTCCGGGCCGTTGCTTCACAACG
TTCAAATCCGCTCCCGGCGGATTTGTCCTACTCAGGAGAGCGTTCACCGACAAACAACAGATAAAACGAA
AGGCCCAGTCTTCCGACTGAGCCTTTCGTTTTATTTGATGCCTGGCAGTTCCCTACTCTCGCGTTAACGC
TAGCATGGATGTTTTCCCAGTCACGACGTTGTAAAACGACGGCCAGTCTTAAGCTCGGGCCCCAAATAAT
GATTTTATTTTGACTGATAGTGACCTGTTCGTTGCAACAAATTGATGAGCAATGCTTTTTTATAATGACA
ACTTTGTACAAAAAAGTTGGCACCATGACTGAGTACAAACTGGTGGTGGTTGGAGCAGGTGGTGTTGGGA
AAAGCGCACTGACAATCCAGCTAATCCAGAACCACTTTGTAGATGAATATGATCCCACCATAGAGGATTC
TTACAGAAAACAAGTGGTTATAGATGGTGAAACCTGTTTGTTGGACATACTGGATACAGCTGGACTAGAA
GAGTACAGTGCCATGAGAGACCAATACATGAGGACAGGCGAAGGCTTCCTCTGTGTATTTGCCATCAATA
ATAGCAAGTCATTTGCGGATATTAACCTCTACAGGGAGCAGATTAAGCGAGTAAAAGACTCGGATGATGT
ACCTATGGTGCTAGTGGGAAACAAGTGTGATTTGCCAACAAGGACAGTTGATACAAAACAAGCCCACGAA
CTGGCCAAGAGTTACGGGATTCCATTCATTGAAACCTCAGCCAAGACCAGACAGGGTGTTGAAGATGCTT
TTTACACACTGGTAAGAGAAATACGCCAGTACCGAATGAAAAAACTCAACAGCAGTGATGATGGGACTCA
GGGTTGTATGGGATTGCCATGTGTGGTGATGTAATTGCCAACTTTCTTGTACAAAGTTGGCATTATAAGA
AAGCATTGCTTATCAATTTGTTGCAACGAACAGGTCACTATCAGTCAAAATAAAATCATTATTTGCCATC
CAGCTGATATCCCCTATAGTGAGTCGTATTACATGGTCATAGCTGTTTCCTGGCAGCTCTGGCCCGTGTC
TCAAAATCTCTGATGTTACATTGCACAAGATAAAAATATATCATCATGCCTCCTCTAGACCAGCCAGGAC
AGAAATGCCTCGACTTCGCTGCTACCCAAGGTTGCCGGGTGACGCACACCGTGGAAACGGATGAAGGCAC
GAACCCAGTGGACATAAGCCTGTTCGGTTCGTAAGCTGTAATGCAAGTAGCGTATGCGCTCACGCAACTG
GTCCAGAACCTTGACCGAACGCAGCGGTGGTAACGGCGCAGTGGCGGTTTTCATGGCTTGTTATGACTGT
TTTTTTGGGGTACAGTCTATGCCTCGGGCATCCAAGCAGCAAGCGCGTTACGCCGTGGGTCGATGTTTGA
TGTTATGGAGCAGCAACGATGTTACGCAGCAGGGCAGTCGCCCTAAAACAAAGTTAAACATTATGAGGGA
AGCGGTGATCGCCGAAGTATCGACTCAACTATCAGAGGTAGTTGGCGTCATCGAGCGCCATCTCGAACCG
ACGTTGCTGGCCGTACATTTGTACGGCTCCGCAGTGGATGGCGGCCTGAAGCCACACAGTGATATTGATT
TGCTGGTTACGGTGACCGTAAGGCTTGATGAAACAACGCGGCGAGCTTTGATCAACGACCTTTTGGAAAC
TTCGGCTTCCCCTGGAGAGAGCGAGATTCTCCGCGCTGTAGAAGTCACCATTGTTGTGCACGACGACATC
ATTCCGTGGCGTTATCCAGCTAAGCGCGAACTGCAATTTGGAGAATGGCAGCGCAATGACATTCTTGCAG
GTATCTTCGAGCCAGCCACGATCGACATTGATCTGGCTATCTTGCTGACAAAAGCAAGAGAACATAGCGT
TGCCTTGGTAGGTCCAGCGGCGGAGGAACTCTTTGATCCGGTTCCTGAACAGGATCTATTTGAGGCGCTA
AATGAAACCTTAACGCTATGGAACTCGCCGCCCGACTGGGCTGGCGATGAGCGAAATGTAGTGCTTACGT
TGTCCCGCATTTGGTACAGCGCAGTAACCGGCAAAATCGCGCCGAAGGATGTCGCTGCCGACTGGGCAAT
GGAGCGCCTGCCGGCCCAGTATCAGCCCGTCATACTTGAAGCTAGACAGGCTTATCTTGGACAAGAAGAA
GATCGCTTGGCCTCGCGCGCAGATCAGTTGGAAGAATTTGTCCACTACGTGAAAGGCGAGATCACCAAGG
TAGTCGGCAAATAACCCTCGAGCCACCCATGACCAAAATCCCTTAACGTGAGTTACGCGTCGTTCCACTG
AGCGTCAGACCCCGTAGAAAAGATCAAAGGATCTTCTTGAGATCCTTTTTTTCTGCGCGTAATCTGCTGC
TTGCAAACAAAAAAACCACCGCTACCAGCGGTGGTTTGTTTGCCGGATCAAGAGCTACCAACTCTTTTTC
CGAAGGTAACTGGCTTCAGCAGAGCGCAGATACCAAATACTGTTCTTCTAGTGTAGCCGTAGTTAGGCCA
CCACTTCAAGAACTCTGTAGCACCGCCTACATACCTCGCTCTGCTAATCCTGTTACCAGTGGCTGCTGCC
AGTGGCGATAAGTCGTGTCTTACCGGGTTGGACTCAAGACGATAGTTACCGGATAAGGCGCAGCGGTCGG
GCT
