>Addgene plasmid #81674 | pDONR223_NRAS_p.Q61L | depositor partial sequence | sequence record 154993 | Insert sequence
ATGACTGAGTACAAACTGGTGGTGGTTGGAGCAGGTGGTGTTGGGAAAAGCGCACTGACAATCCAGCTAA
TCCAGAACCACTTTGTAGATGAATATGATCCCACCATAGAGGATTCTTACAGAAAACAAGTGGTTATAGA
TGGTGAAACCTGTTTGTTGGACATACTGGATACAGCTGGACTAGAAGAGTACAGTGCCATGAGAGACCAA
TACATGAGGACAGGCGAAGGCTTCCTCTGTGTATTTGCCATCAATAATAGCAAGTCATTTGCGGATATTA
ACCTCTACAGGGAGCAGATTAAGCGAGTAAAAGACTCGGATGATGTACCTATGGTGCTAGTGGGAAACAA
GTGTGATTTGCCAACAAGGACAGTTGATACAAAACAAGCCCACGAACTGGCCAAGAGTTACGGGATTCCA
TTCATTGAAACCTCAGCCAAGACCAGACAGGGTGTTGAAGATGCTTTTTACACACTGGTAAGAGAAATAC
GCCAGTACCGAATGAAAAAACTCAACAGCAGTGATGATGGGACTCAGGGTTGTATGGGATTGCCATGTGT
GGTGATG
